Addgene plasmid #186272: pET28b_Q69L
Purpose: Expression vector of His-RanQ69L in E.coli
Depositing lab: Masahito Ikawa. Depositing organization: The University of Osaka. Publication: RanGTP and the actin cytoskeleton keep paternal and maternal chromosomes apart during fertilization. Mori M, Yao T, Mishina T, Endoh H, Tanaka M, Yonezawa N, Shimamoto Y, Yonemura S, Yamagata K, Kitajima TS, Ikawa M. J Cell Biol. 2021 Oct 4;220(10). pii: 212591. doi: 10.1083/jcb.202012001. Epub 2021 Aug 23. PubMed 34424312.
Backbone
  Vector backbone: pET28b
  Backbone size w/o insert (bp): 5368
  Total vector size (bp): 5978
  Vector type: Bacterial Expression
Growth in bacteria
  Bacterial resistance: Kanamycin, 50 μg/mL
  Growth temperature: 30°C
  Growth strain: DH5alpha
  Copy number: Low Copy
Gene/Insert
  Gene/Insert name: GTP-binding nuclear protein Ran (alt name: Ran)
  Species: M. musculus (mouse)
  Insert size (bp): 651
  Mutation: Changed Q69 into L
  GenBank ID: NM_009391
  Entrez Gene: Ran
  Promoter: T7 promoter
  Tag / fusion protein: His-tagged at N terminal (N terminal on backbone)
  Cloning method: Restriction Enzyme; 5′ cloning site NdeI (not destroyed); 3′ cloning site EcoRI (not destroyed)
  Sequencing primers: 5′ TAATA CGACT CACTA TAGGG; 3′ ATGCT AGTTA TTGCT CAGCG G
Terms and licenses: Academic/Nonprofit Terms; Industry Terms: Not Available to Industry
Depositor comments: For protein expression, transform into BL21(DE3) E. coli because the pET vector system requires T7 RNA polymerase for expression. Induce with 1 mM ITPG for 2h at 28 °C.
How to cite: pET28b_Q69L was a gift from Masahito Ikawa (Addgene plasmid # 186272 ; http://n2t.net/addgene:186272 ; RRID:Addgene_186272)
