[The description below was written by a language model from this plasmid's Addgene catalogue record and pLannotate feature annotations shown in this document.]
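Description:
pET28b_Q69L is a bacterial expression plasmid built on the pET28b backbone for producing an N-terminally His-tagged form of mouse Ran, the small GTP-binding nuclear protein, carrying a glutamine-to-leucine substitution at residue 69. The roughly 650 bp Ran coding sequence was cloned between the NdeI and EcoRI sites, both retained, giving a total size of about 6 kb. Two sequence records, one from the depositor and one from repository sequencing, differ by only a few nucleotides in length and yield the same set of annotated features. The plasmid is selected with kanamycin through an aminoglycoside phosphotransferase gene. It replicates from a pBR322-type origin accompanied by the bom region and the rop gene, consistent with its low-copy listing, and it also carries an f1 phage origin.

Expression is driven by a T7 promoter immediately followed by a lac operator and the T7 gene 10 ribosome binding site, with a plasmid-borne lacI gene supplying repressor. Transcription therefore requires a host that provides T7 RNA polymerase, such as a DE3 lysogen, and is switched on with IPTG. The reading frame begins with the vector's His tag (picked up by the annotation software as a fragment of a composite tag), followed by a thrombin cleavage site that allows tag removal, and then Ran. A T7 terminator closes the unit. A second His-tag fragment from the backbone lies downstream of the insert, but the record lists only the N-terminal tag as part of the product.

The Q69L change is generally known to impair GTP hydrolysis and hold Ran in its GTP-bound state. The purified protein serves as a reagent for perturbing RanGTP-dependent processes, which the associated study examined in the context of chromosome separation during fertilization.
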