Features (pLannotate 1.2.2; 21 found; start..end, strand, type, name):
     12..467     +  rep_origin     f1 ori (sequence partly withheld): f1 bacteriophage origin of replication; arrow indicates direction of (+) strand synthesis
    494..551     +  promoter       AmpR promoter (fragment): bla
    560..1375    -  CDS            KanR: aminoglycoside phosphotransferase; aph(3')-Ia; confers resistance to kanamycin in bacteria or G418 (Geneticin®) in eukaryotes
   1497..2085    +  rep_origin     ori: high-copy-number ColE1/pMB1/pBR322/pUC origin of replication
   2271..2413    -  misc_feature   bom: basis of mobility region from pBR322
   2515..2706    -  CDS            rop: Rop protein, which maintains plasmids at low copy number; rop
   2723..3103    +  CDS            YPB1_ECOLX: Protein predicted: Swiss-Prot protein existence level 4. From Escherichia coli.
   3175..3466    -  CDS            TcR (fragment): tetracycline efflux protein; tet; confers resistance to tetracycline
   3481..3502    -  protein_bind   CAP binding site: CAP binding activates transcription in the presence of cAMP. E. coli catabolite activator protein
   3515..4597    -  CDS            lacI: lac repressor; lacI; The lac repressor binds to the lac operator to inhibit transcription in E. coli. This inhibition can be relieved by adding lactose or isopropyl-β-D-thiogalactopyranoside (IPTG).
   4598..4675    -  promoter       lacI promoter: lacI
   4683..4962    -  CDS            TcR (fragment): tetracycline efflux protein; tet; confers resistance to tetracycline
   4984..5002    +  promoter       T7 promoter: promoter for bacteriophage T7 RNA polymerase
   5003..5027    +  protein_bind   lac operator: The lac repressor binds to the lac operator to inhibit transcription in E. coli. This inhibition can be relieved by adding lactose or isopropyl-β-D-thiogalactopyranoside (IPTG). lac repressor encoded by lacI
   5042..5064    +  RBS            RBS: efficient ribosome binding site from bacteriophage T7 gene 10 (Olins and Rangwala, 1989)
   5083..5099    +  CDS            capTEV™ (fragment): composite tag for in vivo biotinylation, TEV protease cleavage, and 6xHis tagging
   5110..5127    +  CDS            thrombin site: thrombin recognition and cleavage site
   5131..5778    +  CDS            RAN: RAN_CANLF - Experimental evidence at protein level: Swiss-Prot protein existence level 1. GTPase involved in nucleocytoplasmic transport, participating both to the import and the export from the nucleus of proteins and RNAs. Switches between a cytoplasmic GDP- and a nuclear GTP-bound state by nucleotide exchange and GTP hydrolysis. Nuclear import receptors such as importin beta bind their substrates only in the absence of GTP- bound RAN and release them upon direct interaction with GTP-bound RAN, while export receptors behave in the opposite way. Thereby, RAN controls cargo loading and release
   5822..5839    +  CDS            9xHis (fragment): 9xHis affinity tag
   5849..5898    +  CDS            SET1 (fragment): solubility-enhancement tag derived from T7 phage gene 10B
   5906..5953    +  terminator     T7 terminator: transcription terminator for bacteriophage T7 RNA polymerase
>Addgene plasmid #186272 | pET28b_Q69L | depositor full sequence | sequence record 361404 | N-terminal His tagged full length of mouse Ran. Q (69th a.a.) is changed into Led
TGGCGAATGGG
[124 nt withheld, positions 12-135]
C
[91 nt withheld, positions 137-227]
A
[49 nt withheld, positions 229-277]
CCTTTGACGTTGGAGTCCACGTTCTTT
[37 nt withheld, positions 305-341]
ACCCTATCTCGGTCTATTCTTTTGATTTATAAGGGATTTTGCCGATTTCGGCCTATTGGTTAAAAAATGA
GCTGATTTAACAAAAATTTAACGCGAATTTTAACAAAATATTAACGTTTACAATTTCAGGTGGCACTTTT
CGGGGAAATGTGCGCGGAACCCCTATTTGTTTATTTTTCTAAATACATTCAAATATGTATCCGCTCATGA
ATTAATTCTTAGAAAAACTCATCGAGCATCAAATGAAACTGCAATTTATTCATATCAGGATTATCAATAC
CATATTTTTGAAAAAGCCGTTTCTGTAATGAAGGAGAAAACTCACCGAGGCAGTTCCATAGGATGGCAAG
ATCCTGGTATCGGTCTGCGATTCCGACTCGTCCAACATCAATACAACCTATTAATTTCCCCTCGTCAAAA
ATAAGGTTATCAAGTGAGAAATCACCATGAGTGACGACTGAATCCGGTGAGAATGGCAAAAGTTTATGCA
TTTCTTTCCAGACTTGTTCAACAGGCCAGCCATTACGCTCGTCATCAAAATCACTCGCATCAACCAAACC
GTTATTCATTCGTGATTGCGCCTGAGCGAGACGAAATACGCGATCGCTGTTAAAAGGACAATTACAAACA
GGAATCGAATGCAACCGGCGCAGGAACACTGCCAGCGCATCAACAATATTTTCACCTGAATCAGGATATT
CTTCTAATACCTGGAATGCTGTTTTCCCGGGGATCGCAGTGGTGAGTAACCATGCATCATCAGGAGTACG
GATAAAATGCTTGATGGTCGGAAGAGGCATAAATTCCGTCAGCCAGTTTAGTCTGACCATCTCATCTGTA
ACATCATTGGCAACGCTACCTTTGCCATGTTTCAGAAACAACTCTGGCGCATCGGGCTTCCCATACAATC
GATAGATTGTCGCACCTGATTGCCCGACATTATCGCGAGCCCATTTATACCCATATAAATCAGCATCCAT
GTTGGAATTTAATCGCGGCCTAGAGCAAGACGTTTCCCGTTGAATATGGCTCATAACACCCCTTGTATTA
CTGTTTATGTAAGCAGACAGTTTTATTGTTCATGACCAAAATCCCTTAACGTGAGTTTTCGTTCCACTGA
GCGTCAGACCCCGTAGAAAAGATCAAAGGATCTTCTTGAGATCCTTTTTTTCTGCGCGTAATCTGCTGCT
TGCAAACAAAAAAACCACCGCTACCAGCGGTGGTTTGTTTGCCGGATCAAGAGCTACCAACTCTTTTTCC
GAAGGTAACTGGCTTCAGCAGAGCGCAGATACCAAATACTGTCCTTCTAGTGTAGCCGTAGTTAGGCCAC
CACTTCAAGAACTCTGTAGCACCGCCTACATACCTCGCTCTGCTAATCCTGTTACCAGTGGCTGCTGCCA
GTGGCGATAAGTCGTGTCTTACCGGGTTGGACTCAAGACGATAGTTACCGGATAAGGCGCAGCGGTCGGG
CTGAACGGGGGGTTCGTGCACACAGCCCAGCTTGGAGCGAACGACCTACACCGAACTGAGATACCTACAG
CGTGAGCTATGAGAAAGCGCCACGCTTCCCGAAGGGAGAAAGGCGGACAGGTATCCGGTAAGCGGCAGGG
TCGGAACAGGAGAGCGCACGAGGGAGCTTCCAGGGGGAAACGCCTGGTATCTTTATAGTCCTGTCGGGTT
TCGCCACCTCTGACTTGAGCGTCGATTTTTGTGATGCTCGTCAGGGGGGCGGAGCCTATGGAAAAACGCC
AGCAACGCGGCCTTTTTACGGTTCCTGGCCTTTTGCTGGCCTTTTGCTCACATGTTCTTTCCTGCGTTAT
CCCCTGATTCTGTGGATAACCGTATTACCGCCTTTGAGTGAGCTGATACCGCTCGCCGCAGCCGAACGAC
CGAGCGCAGCGAGTCAGTGAGCGAGGAAGCGGAAGAGCGCCTGATGCGGTATTTTCTCCTTACGCATCTG
TGCGGTATTTCACACCGCATATATGGTGCACTCTCAGTACAATCTGCTCTGATGCCGCATAGTTAAGCCA
GTATACACTCCGCTATCGCTACGTGACTGGGTCATGGCTGCGCCCCGACACCCGCCAACACCCGCTGACG
CGCCCTGACGGGCTTGTCTGCTCCCGGCATCCGCTTACAGACAAGCTGTGACCGTCTCCGGGAGCTGCAT
GTGTCAGAGGTTTTCACCGTCATCACCGAAACGCGCGAGGCAGCTGCGGTAAAGCTCATCAGCGTGGTCG
TGAAGCGATTCACAGATGTCTGCCTGTTCATCCGCGTCCAGCTCGTTGAGTTTCTCCAGAAGCGTTAATG
TCTGGCTTCTGATAAAGCGGGCCATGTTAAGGGCGGTTTTTTCCTGTTTGGTCACTGATGCCTCCGTGTA
AGGGGGATTTCTGTTCATGGGGGTAATGATACCGATGAAACGAGAGAGGATGCTCACGATACGGGTTACT
GATGATGAACATGCCCGGTTACTGGAACGTTGTGAGGGTAAACAACTGGCGGTATGGATGCGGCGGGACC
AGAGAAAAATCACTCAGGGTCAATGCCAGCGCTTCGTTAATACAGATGTAGGTGTTCCACAGGGTAGCCA
GCAGCATCCTGCGATGCAGATCCGGAACATAATGGTGCAGGGCGCTGACTTCCGCGTTTCCAGACTTTAC
GAAACACGGAAACCGAAGACCATTCATGTTGTTGCTCAGGTCGCAGACGTTTTGCAGCAGCAGTCGCTTC
ACGTTCGCTCGCGTATCGGTGATTCATTCTGCTAACCAGTAAGGCAACCCCGCCAGCCTAGCCGGGTCCT
CAACGACAGGAGCACGATCATGCGCACCCGTGGGGCCGCCATGCCGGCGATAATGGCCTGCTTCTCGCCG
AAACGTTTGGTGGCGGGACCAGTGACGAAGGCTTGAGCGAGGGCGTGCAAGATTCCGAATACCGCAAGCG
ACAGGCCGATCATCGTCGCGCTCCAGCGAAAGCGGTCCTCGCCGAAAATGACCCAGAGCGCTGCCGGCAC
CTGTCCTACGAGTTGCATGATAAAGAAGACAGTCATAAGTGCGGCGACGATAGTCATGCCCCGCGCCCAC
CGGAAGGAGCTGACTGGGTTGAAGGCTCTCAAGGGCATCGGTCGAGATCCCGGTGCCTAATGAGTGAGCT
AACTTACATTAATTGCGTTGCGCTCACTGCCCGCTTTCCAGTCGGGAAACCTGTCGTGCCAGCTGCATTA
ATGAATCGGCCAACGCGCGGGGAGAGGCGGTTTGCGTATTGGGCGCCAGGGTGGTTTTTCTTTTCACCAG
TGAGACGGGCAACAGCTGATTGCCCTTCACCGCCTGGCCCTGAGAGAGTTGCAGCAAGCGGTCCACGCTG
GTTTGCCCCAGCAGGCGAAAATCCTGTTTGATGGTGGTTAACGGCGGGATATAACATGAGCTGTCTTCGG
TATCGTCGTATCCCACTACCGAGATATCCGCACCAACGCGCAGCCCGGACTCGGTAATGGCGCGCATTGC
GCCCAGCGCCATCTGATCGTTGGCAACCAGCATCGCAGTGGGAACGATGCCCTCATTCAGCATTTGCATG
GTTTGTTGAAAACCGGACATGGCACTCCAGTCGCCTTCCCGTTCCGCTATCGGCTGAATTTGATTGCGAG
TGAGATATTTATGCCAGCCAGCCAGACGCAGACGCGCCGAGACAGAACTTAATGGGCCCGCTAACAGCGC
GATTTGCTGGTGACCCAATGCGACCAGATGCTCCACGCCCAGTCGCGTACCGTCTTCATGGGAGAAAATA
ATACTGTTGATGGGTGTCTGGTCAGAGACATCAAGAAATAACGCCGGAACATTAGTGCAGGCAGCTTCCA
CAGCAATGGCATCCTGGTCATCCAGCGGATAGTTAATGATCAGCCCACTGACGCGTTGCGCGAGAAGATT
GTGCACCGCCGCTTTACAGGCTTCGACGCCGCTTCGTTCTACCATCGACACCACCACGCTGGCACCCAGT
TGATCGGCGCGAGATTTAATCGCCGCGACAATTTGCGACGGCGCGTGCAGGGCCAGACTGGAGGTGGCAA
CGCCAATCAGCAACGACTGTTTGCCCGCCAGTTGTTGTGCCACGCGGTTGGGAATGTAATTCAGCTCCGC
CATCGCCGCTTCCACTTTTTCCCGCGTTTTCGCAGAAACGTGGCTGGCCTGGTTCACCACGCGGGAAACG
GTCTGATAAGAGACACCGGCATACTCTGCGACATCGTATAACGTTACTGGTTTCACATTCACCACCCTGA
ATTGACTCTCTTCCGGGCGCTATCATGCCATACCGCGAAAGGTTTTGCGCCATTCGATGGTGTCCGGGAT
CTCGACGCTCTCCCTTATGCGACTCCTGCATTAGGAAGCAGCCCAGTAGTAGGTTGAGGCCGTTGAGCAC
CGCCGCCGCAAGGAATGGTGCATGCAAGGAGATGGCGCCCAACAGTCCCCCGGCCACGGGGCCTGCCACC
ATACCCACGCCGAAACAAGCGCTCATGAGCCCGAAGTGGCGAGCCCGATCTTCCCCATCGGTGATGTCGG
CGATATAGGCGCCAGCAACCGCACCTGTGGCGCCGGTGATGCCGGCCACGATGCGTCCGGCGTAGAGGAT
CGAGATCTCGATCCCGCGAAATTAATACGACTCACTATAGGGGAATTGTGAGCGGATAACAATTCCCCTC
TAGAAATAATTTTGTTTAACTTTAAGAAGGAGATATACCATGGGCAGCAGCCATCATCATCATCATCACA
GCAGCGGCCTGGTGCCGCGCGGCAGCCATATGGCCGCCCAGGGAGAGCCGCAGGTCCAGTTCAAGCTCGT
CCTGGTGGGCGACGGCGGCACCGGGAAGACAACCTTCGTGAAGCGCCACTTGACGGGCGAGTTTGAGAAG
AAGTATGTAGCCACCCTGGGCGTGGAGGTGCACCCGCTCGTCTTCCATACCAACAGAGGACCCATCAAGT
TCAACGTGTGGGACACGGCCGGCCTGGAGAAGTTCGGGGGCCTGCGCGATGGCTACTACATCCAAGCCCA
GTGTGCCATTATAATGTTTGATGTAACCTCAAGAGTTACTTACAAGAATGTACCTAACTGGCATAGAGAT
CTGGTACGAGTGTGTGAAAACATCCCCATTGTATTGTGTGGCAACAAAGTGGATATTAAAGACAGGAAAG
TGAAGGCAAAATCTATTGTCTTCCACCGGAAGAAGAATCTTCAGTACTATGACATTTCTGCCAAAAGTAA
CTACAACTTTGAAAAGCCTTTCCTCTGGCTTGCCAGAAAGCTCATTGGAGATCCTAACTTGGAGTTTGTT
GCCATGCCTGCTCTTGCCCCACCTGAGGTGGTCATGGACCCAGCTTTGGCAGCACAGTACGAGCATGATT
TAGAGGTTGCTCAGACGACTGCTCTCCCAGATGAGGATGATGACCTGTGAGAATTCGAGCTCCGTCGACA
AGCTTGCGGCCGCACTCGAGCACCACCACCACCACCACTGAGATCCGGCTGCTAACAAAGCCCGAAAGGA
AGCTGAGTTGGCTGCTGCCACCGCTGAGCAATAACTAGCATAACCCCTTGGGGCCTCTAAACGGGTCTTG
AGGGGTTTTTTGCTGAAAGGAGGAACTATATCCGGAT
