Features (pLannotate 1.2.2; 21 found; start..end, strand, type, name):
    450..507     +  promoter       AmpR promoter (fragment): bla
    516..1331    -  CDS            KanR: aminoglycoside phosphotransferase; aph(3')-Ia; confers resistance to kanamycin in bacteria or G418 (Geneticin®) in eukaryotes
   1453..2041    +  rep_origin     ori: high-copy-number ColE1/pMB1/pBR322/pUC origin of replication
   2227..2366    -  misc_feature   bom: basis of mobility region from pBR322
   2468..2659    -  CDS            rop: Rop protein, which maintains plasmids at low copy number; rop
   2676..3056    +  CDS            YPB1_ECOLX: Protein predicted: Swiss-Prot protein existence level 4. From Escherichia coli.
   3128..3419    -  CDS            TcR (fragment): tetracycline efflux protein; tet; confers resistance to tetracycline
   3434..3455    -  protein_bind   CAP binding site: CAP binding activates transcription in the presence of cAMP. E. coli catabolite activator protein
   3468..4550    -  CDS            lacI: lac repressor; lacI; The lac repressor binds to the lac operator to inhibit transcription in E. coli. This inhibition can be relieved by adding lactose or isopropyl-β-D-thiogalactopyranoside (IPTG).
   4551..4628    -  promoter       lacI promoter: lacI
   4636..4915    -  CDS            TcR (fragment): tetracycline efflux protein; tet; confers resistance to tetracycline
   4937..4955    +  promoter       T7 promoter: promoter for bacteriophage T7 RNA polymerase
   4956..4980    +  protein_bind   lac operator: The lac repressor binds to the lac operator to inhibit transcription in E. coli. This inhibition can be relieved by adding lactose or isopropyl-β-D-thiogalactopyranoside (IPTG). lac repressor encoded by lacI
   4995..5017    +  RBS            RBS: efficient ribosome binding site from bacteriophage T7 gene 10 (Olins and Rangwala, 1989)
   5036..5052    +  CDS            capTEV™ (fragment): composite tag for in vivo biotinylation, TEV protease cleavage, and 6xHis tagging
   5063..5080    +  CDS            thrombin site: thrombin recognition and cleavage site
   5084..5731    +  CDS            RAN: RAN_CANLF - Experimental evidence at protein level: Swiss-Prot protein existence level 1. GTPase involved in nucleocytoplasmic transport, participating both to the import and the export from the nucleus of proteins and RNAs. Switches between a cytoplasmic GDP- and a nuclear GTP-bound state by nucleotide exchange and GTP hydrolysis. Nuclear import receptors such as importin beta bind their substrates only in the absence of GTP- bound RAN and release them upon direct interaction with GTP-bound RAN, while export receptors behave in the opposite way. Thereby, RAN controls cargo loading and release
   5775..5792    +  CDS            9xHis (fragment): 9xHis affinity tag
   5802..5851    +  CDS            SET1 (fragment): solubility-enhancement tag derived from T7 phage gene 10B
   5859..5906    +  terminator     T7 terminator: transcription terminator for bacteriophage T7 RNA polymerase
   5943..397     +  rep_origin     f1 ori (across the origin) (sequence partly withheld): f1 bacteriophage origin of replication; arrow indicates direction of (+) strand synthesis
>Addgene plasmid #186272 | pET28b_Q69L | addgene full sequence | sequence record 366885 | Addgene NGS Result
[92 nt withheld, positions 1-92]
C
[91 nt withheld, positions 94-184]
A
[49 nt withheld, positions 186-234]
CCTTTGACGTTGGAGTCCACGTTCTTT
[37 nt withheld, positions 262-298]
ACCCTATCTCGGTCTATTCTTTTGATTTATAAGGGATTTTGCCGATTTCGGCCTATTGGTTAAAAAATGA
GCTGATTTAACAAAAATTTAACGCGAATTTTAACAAAATATTAACGCTTACAATTTAGGTGGCACTTTTC
GGGGAAATGTGCGCGGAACCCCTATTTGTTTATTTTTCTAAATACATTCAAATATGTATCCGCTCATGAA
TTAATTCTTAGAAAAACTCATCGAGCATCAAATGAAACTGCAATTTATTCATATCAGGATTATCAATACC
ATATTTTTGAAAAAGCCGTTTCTGTAATGAAGGAGAAAACTCACCGAGGCAGTTCCATAGGATGGCAAGA
TCCTGGTATCGGTCTGCGATTCCGACTCGTCCAACATCAATACAACCTATTAATTTCCCCTCGTCAAAAA
TAAGGTTATCAAGTGAGAAATCACCATGAGTGACGACTGAATCCGGTGAGAATGGCAAAAGTTTATGCAT
TTCTTTCCAGACTTGTTCAACAGGCCAGCCATTACGCTCGTCATCAAAATCACTCGCATCAACCAAACCG
TTATTCATTCGTGATTGCGCCTGAGCGAGACGAAATACGCGATCGCTGTTAAAAGGACAATTACAAACAG
GAATCGAATGCAACCGGCGCAGGAACACTGCCAGCGCATCAACAATATTTTCACCTGAATCAGGATATTC
TTCTAATACCTGGAATGCTGTTTTCCCGGGGATCGCAGTGGTGAGTAACCATGCATCATCAGGAGTACGG
ATAAAATGCTTGATGGTCGGAAGAGGCATAAATTCCGTCAGCCAGTTTAGTCTGACCATCTCATCTGTAA
CATCATTGGCAACGCTACCTTTGCCATGTTTCAGAAACAACTCTGGCGCATCGGGCTTCCCATACAATCG
ATAGATTGTCGCACCTGATTGCCCGACATTATCGCGAGCCCATTTATACCCATATAAATCAGCATCCATG
TTGGAATTTAATCGCGGCCTAGAGCAAGACGTTTCCCGTTGAATATGGCTCATAACACCCCTTGTATTAC
TGTTTATGTAAGCAGACAGTTTTATTGTTCATGACCAAAATCCCTTAACGTGAGTTTTCGTTCCACTGAG
CGTCAGACCCCGTAGAAAAGATCAAAGGATCTTCTTGAGATCCTTTTTTTCTGCGCGTAATCTGCTGCTT
GCAAACAAAAAAACCACCGCTACCAGCGGTGGTTTGTTTGCCGGATCAAGAGCTACCAACTCTTTTTCCG
AAGGTAACTGGCTTCAGCAGAGCGCAGATACCAAATACTGTCCTTCTAGTGTAGCCGTAGTTAGGCCACC
ACTTCAAGAACTCTGTAGCACCGCCTACATACCTCGCTCTGCTAATCCTGTTACCAGTGGCTGCTGCCAG
TGGCGATAAGTCGTGTCTTACCGGGTTGGACTCAAGACGATAGTTACCGGATAAGGCGCAGCGGTCGGGC
TGAACGGGGGGTTCGTGCACACAGCCCAGCTTGGAGCGAACGACCTACACCGAACTGAGATACCTACAGC
GTGAGCTATGAGAAAGCGCCACGCTTCCCGAAGGGAGAAAGGCGGACAGGTATCCGGTAAGCGGCAGGGT
CGGAACAGGAGAGCGCACGAGGGAGCTTCCAGGGGGAAACGCCTGGTATCTTTATAGTCCTGTCGGGTTT
CGCCACCTCTGACTTGAGCGTCGATTTTTGTGATGCTCGTCAGGGGGGCGGAGCCTATGGAAAAACGCCA
GCAACGCGGCCTTTTTACGGTTCCTGGCCTTTTGCTGGCCTTTTGCTCACATGTTCTTTCCTGCGTTATC
CCCTGATTCTGTGGATAACCGTATTACCGCCTTTGAGTGAGCTGATACCGCTCGCCGCAGCCGAACGACC
GAGCGCAGCGAGTCAGTGAGCGAGGAAGCGGAAGAGCGCCTGATGCGGTATTTTCTCCTTACGCATCTGT
GCGGTATTTCACACCGCAATGGTGCACTCTCAGTACAATCTGCTCTGATGCCGCATAGTTAAGCCAGTAT
ACACTCCGCTATCGCTACGTGACTGGGTCATGGCTGCGCCCCGACACCCGCCAACACCCGCTGACGCGCC
CTGACGGGCTTGTCTGCTCCCGGCATCCGCTTACAGACAAGCTGTGACCGTCTCCGGGAGCTGCATGTGT
CAGAGGTTTTCACCGTCATCACCGAAACGCGCGAGGCAGCTGCGGTAAAGCTCATCAGCGTGGTCGTGAA
GCGATTCACAGATGTCTGCCTGTTCATCCGCGTCCAGCTCGTTGAGTTTCTCCAGAAGCGTTAATGTCTG
GCTTCTGATAAAGCGGGCCATGTTAAGGGCGGTTTTTTCCTGTTTGGTCACTGATGCCTCCGTGTAAGGG
GGATTTCTGTTCATGGGGGTAATGATACCGATGAAACGAGAGAGGATGCTCACGATACGGGTTACTGATG
ATGAACATGCCCGGTTACTGGAACGTTGTGAGGGTAAACAACTGGCGGTATGGATGCGGCGGGACCAGAG
AAAAATCACTCAGGGTCAATGCCAGCGCTTCGTTAATACAGATGTAGGTGTTCCACAGGGTAGCCAGCAG
CATCCTGCGATGCAGATCCGGAACATAATGGTGCAGGGCGCTGACTTCCGCGTTTCCAGACTTTACGAAA
CACGGAAACCGAAGACCATTCATGTTGTTGCTCAGGTCGCAGACGTTTTGCAGCAGCAGTCGCTTCACGT
TCGCTCGCGTATCGGTGATTCATTCTGCTAACCAGTAAGGCAACCCCGCCAGCCTAGCCGGGTCCTCAAC
GACAGGAGCACGATCATGCGCACCCGTGGGGCCGCCATGCCGGCGATAATGGCCTGCTTCTCGCCGAAAC
GTTTGGTGGCGGGACCAGTGACGAAGGCTTGAGCGAGGGCGTGCAAGATTCCGAATACCGCAAGCGACAG
GCCGATCATCGTCGCGCTCCAGCGAAAGCGGTCCTCGCCGAAAATGACCCAGAGCGCTGCCGGCACCTGT
CCTACGAGTTGCATGATAAAGAAGACAGTCATAAGTGCGGCGACGATAGTCATGCCCCGCGCCCACCGGA
AGGAGCTGACTGGGTTGAAGGCTCTCAAGGGCATCGGTCGAGATCCCGGTGCCTAATGAGTGAGCTAACT
TACATTAATTGCGTTGCGCTCACTGCCCGCTTTCCAGTCGGGAAACCTGTCGTGCCAGCTGCATTAATGA
ATCGGCCAACGCGCGGGGAGAGGCGGTTTGCGTATTGGGCGCCAGGGTGGTTTTTCTTTTCACCAGTGAG
ACGGGCAACAGCTGATTGCCCTTCACCGCCTGGCCCTGAGAGAGTTGCAGCAAGCGGTCCACGCTGGTTT
GCCCCAGCAGGCGAAAATCCTGTTTGATGGTGGTTAACGGCGGGATATAACATGAGCTGTCTTCGGTATC
GTCGTATCCCACTACCGAGATATCCGCACCAACGCGCAGCCCGGACTCGGTAATGGCGCGCATTGCGCCC
AGCGCCATCTGATCGTTGGCAACCAGCATCGCAGTGGGAACGATGCCCTCATTCAGCATTTGCATGGTTT
GTTGAAAACCGGACATGGCACTCCAGTCGCCTTCCCGTTCCGCTATCGGCTGAATTTGATTGCGAGTGAG
ATATTTATGCCAGCCAGCCAGACGCAGACGCGCCGAGACAGAACTTAATGGGCCCGCTAACAGCGCGATT
TGCTGGTGACCCAATGCGACCAGATGCTCCACGCCCAGTCGCGTACCGTCTTCATGGGAGAAAATAATAC
TGTTGATGGGTGTCTGGTCAGAGACATCAAGAAATAACGCCGGAACATTAGTGCAGGCAGCTTCCACAGC
AATGGCATCCTGGTCATCCAGCGGATAGTTAATGATCAGCCCACTGACGCGTTGCGCGAGAAGATTGTGC
ACCGCCGCTTTACAGGCTTCGACGCCGCTTCGTTCTACCATCGACACCACCACGCTGGCACCCAGTTGAT
CGGCGCGAGATTTAATCGCCGCGACAATTTGCGACGGCGCGTGCAGGGCCAGACTGGAGGTGGCAACGCC
AATCAGCAACGACTGTTTGCCCGCCAGTTGTTGTGCCACGCGGTTGGGAATGTAATTCAGCTCCGCCATC
GCCGCTTCCACTTTTTCCCGCGTTTTCGCAGAAACGTGGCTGGCCTGGTTCACCACGCGGGAAACGGTCT
GATAAGAGACACCGGCATACTCTGCGACATCGTATAACGTTACTGGTTTCACATTCACCACCCTGAATTG
ACTCTCTTCCGGGCGCTATCATGCCATACCGCGAAAGGTTTTGCGCCATTCGATGGTGTCCGGGATCTCG
ACGCTCTCCCTTATGCGACTCCTGCATTAGGAAGCAGCCCAGTAGTAGGTTGAGGCCGTTGAGCACCGCC
GCCGCAAGGAATGGTGCATGCAAGGAGATGGCGCCCAACAGTCCCCCGGCCACGGGGCCTGCCACCATAC
CCACGCCGAAACAAGCGCTCATGAGCCCGAAGTGGCGAGCCCGATCTTCCCCATCGGTGATGTCGGCGAT
ATAGGCGCCAGCAACCGCACCTGTGGCGCCGGTGATGCCGGCCACGATGCGTCCGGCGTAGAGGATCGAG
ATCTCGATCCCGCGAAATTAATACGACTCACTATAGGGGAATTGTGAGCGGATAACAATTCCCCTCTAGA
AATAATTTTGTTTAACTTTAAGAAGGAGATATACCATGGGCAGCAGCCATCATCATCATCATCACAGCAG
CGGCCTGGTGCCGCGCGGCAGCCATATGGCCGCCCAGGGAGAGCCGCAGGTCCAGTTCAAGCTCGTCCTG
GTGGGCGACGGCGGCACCGGGAAGACAACCTTCGTGAAGCGCCACTTGACGGGCGAGTTTGAGAAGAAGT
ATGTAGCCACCCTGGGCGTGGAGGTGCACCCGCTCGTCTTCCATACCAACAGAGGACCCATCAAGTTCAA
CGTGTGGGACACGGCCGGCCTGGAGAAGTTCGGGGGCCTGCGCGATGGCTACTACATCCAAGCCCAGTGT
GCCATTATAATGTTTGATGTAACCTCAAGAGTTACTTACAAGAATGTACCTAACTGGCATAGAGATCTGG
TACGAGTGTGTGAAAACATCCCCATTGTATTGTGTGGCAACAAAGTGGATATTAAAGACAGGAAAGTGAA
GGCAAAATCTATTGTCTTCCACCGGAAGAAGAATCTTCAGTACTATGACATTTCTGCCAAAAGTAACTAC
AACTTTGAAAAGCCTTTCCTCTGGCTTGCCAGAAAGCTCATTGGAGATCCTAACTTGGAGTTTGTTGCCA
TGCCTGCTCTTGCCCCACCTGAGGTGGTCATGGACCCAGCTTTGGCAGCACAGTACGAGCATGATTTAGA
GGTTGCTCAGACGACTGCTCTCCCAGATGAGGATGATGACCTGTGAGAATTCGAGCTCCGTCGACAAGCT
TGCGGCCGCACTCGAGCACCACCACCACCACCACTGAGATCCGGCTGCTAACAAAGCCCGAAAGGAAGCT
GAGTTGGCTGCTGCCACCGCTGAGCAATAACTAGCATAACCCCTTGGGGCCTCTAAACGGGTCTTGAGGG
GTTTTTTGCTGAAAGGAGGAACTATATCCGGATTGGCGAATGGG
[32 nt withheld, positions 5943-5974]
